Addgene plasmid #208013: pSEVA23-GG
Purpose: for cloning homology arms, with GFP as counter selection marker
Depositing lab: Pablo Ivan Nikel. Depositing organization: Danmarks Tekniske Universitet. Publication: A SEVA-based, CRISPR-Cas3-assisted genome engineering approach for Pseudomonas with efficient vector curing. Lammens E-M, Volke DC, Schroven K, Voet M, Kerremans A, Lavigne R, Hendrix H. Microbiol Spectr. 2023 Nov 17:e0270723. doi: 10.1128/spectrum.02707-23. PubMed 37975669.
Backbone
  Vector backbone: pSEVA231
  Backbone manufacturer: SEVA collection
  Backbone size w/o insert (bp): 3123
  Total vector size (bp): 3995
Growth in bacteria
  Bacterial resistance: Kanamycin, 50 μg/mL
  Growth temperature: 37°C
  Growth strain: DH5alpha
  Copy number: Unknown
Gene/Insert
  Gene/Insert name: msfGFP
  Insert size (bp): 717
  Promoter: 14G
  Cloning method: Unknown
  Sequencing primers: 5′ agcggataacaatttcacacagga; 3′ cgccagggttttcccagtcacgac
Terms and licenses: Academic/Nonprofit Terms; Industry Terms: Not Available to Industry
Depositor comments: Please visit https://doi.org/10.1101/2023.06.29.547033 for bioRxiv preprint.
How to cite: pSEVA23-GG was a gift from Pablo Ivan Nikel (Addgene plasmid # 208013 ; http://n2t.net/addgene:208013 ; RRID:Addgene_208013)
