[The description below was written by a language model from this plasmid's Addgene catalogue record and pLannotate feature annotations shown in this document.]
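Description:
pSEVA23-GG is a small (about 4 kb) broad-host-range bacterial cloning vector built on pSEVA231 from the Standard European Vector Architecture collection. It was made as part of a CRISPR-Cas3-assisted genome engineering toolkit for Pseudomonas. Replication depends on the pBBR1 oriV together with its cognate pBBR1 Rep protein, a pairing that allows maintenance in E. coli as well as in many other Gram-negative species. Selection is by kanamycin resistance, conferred by the annotated aphA1 (nptI) aminoglycoside phosphotransferase gene. An incP oriT is also present, so the plasmid can be mobilised by conjugation when transfer functions are supplied in trans. As is usual for SEVA vectors, the cargo region is insulated by transcription terminators, here rrnB T1 on one side and lambda t0 on the other.

The cargo is a 717 bp msfGFP gene, which the automated annotation identifies as superfolder GFP. The record lists its promoter as 14G, though no promoter appears as a separate feature in the table. The reporter lies between remnants of the pUC-type multiple cloning site and a lacZα fragment left over from the parental polylinker. The stated purpose is cloning of homology arms with GFP as a counter-selection marker. In practice, inserting the arms should displace the fluorescent cassette, so non-fluorescent colonies would mark recombinant clones and green colonies would mark unmodified vector. The "GG" in the name suggests Golden Gate assembly, but the record gives the cloning method as unknown and no type IIS sites are annotated. The resulting plasmids presumably supply repair templates for homologous recombination during genome editing in Pseudomonas.
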