Features (pLannotate 1.2.2; 9 found; start..end, strand, type, name):
    515..1286    -  rep_origin     pBBR1 oriV: replication origin of the broad-host-range plasmid pBBR1 from Bordetella bronchiseptica; requires the pBBR1 Rep protein for replication
   1401..1487    -  terminator     rrnB T1 terminator: Escherichia coli rrnB; transcription terminator T1 from the E. coli rrnB gene
   1549..1573    +  misc_feature   MCS (fragment): pUC18/19 multiple cloning site
   1710..2423    +  CDS            Superfolder GFP: Superfolder GFP is a basic (constitutively fluorescent) green fluorescent protein published in 2005, derived from Aequorea victoria. It is reported to be a very rapidly-maturing weak dimer.
   2485..2509    +  CDS            lacZα (fragment): LacZα fragment of β-galactosidase; lacZ fragment
   2520..2614    +  terminator     lambda t0 terminator: transcription terminator from phage lambda
   2746..3558    +  CDS            aphA1: KKA1_ECOLX - Also known as nptI. Protein inferred from homology: Swiss-Prot protein existence level 3. Resistance to kanamycin and structurally-related aminoglycosides, including amikacin. From Escherichia coli.
   3728..3836    +  oriT           oriT: incP origin of transfer
   3847..514     -  CDS            pBBR1 Rep (across the origin): replication protein for the broad-host-range plasmid pBBR1 from Bordetella bronchiseptica
>Addgene plasmid #208013 | pSEVA23-GG | addgene full sequence | sequence record 416781 | Addgene NGS Result
CCGGAATGCCGGGCTGGCTGGGCGGCTCCTCGCCGGGGCCGGTCGGTAGTTGCTGCTCGCCCGGATACAG
GGTCGGGATGCGGCGCAGGTCGCCATGCCCCAACAGCGATTCGTCCTGGTCGTCGTGATCAACCACCACG
GCGGCACTGAACACCGACAGGCGCAACTGGTCGCGGGGCTGGCCCCACGCCACGCGGTCATTGACCACGT
AGGCCGACACGGTGCCGGGGCCGTTGAGCTTCACGACGGAGATCCAGCGCTCGGCCACCAAGTCCTTGAC
TGCGTATTGGACCGTCCGCAAAGAACGTCCGATGAGCTTGGAAAGTGTCTTCTGGCTGACCACCACGGCG
TTCTGGTGGCCCATCTGCGCCACGAGGTGATGCAGCAGCATTGCCGCCGTGGGTTTCCTCGCAATAAGCC
CGGCCCACGCCTCATGCGCTTTGCGTTCCGTTTGCACCCAGTGACCGGGCTTGTTCTTGGCTTGAATGCC
GATTTCTCTGGACTGCGTGGCCATGCTTATCTCCATGCGGTAGGGGTGCCGCACGGTTGCGGCACCATGC
GCAATCAGCTGCAACTTTTCGGCAGCGCGACAACAATTATGCGTTGCGTAAAAGTGGCAGTCAATTACAG
ATTTTCTTTAACCTACGCAATGAGCTATTGCGGGGGGTGCCGCAATGAGCTGTTGCGTACCCCCCTTTTT
TAAGTTGTTGATTTTTAAGTCTTTCGCATTTCGCCCTATATCTAGTTCTTTGGTGCCCAAAGAAGGGCAC
CCCTGCGGGGTTCCCCCACGCCTTCGGCGCGGCTCCCCCTCCGGCAAAAAGTGGCCCCTCCGGGGCTTGT
TGATCGACTGCGCGGCCTTCGGCCTTGCCCAAGGTGGCGCTGCCCCCTTGGAACCCCCGCACTCGCCGCC
GTGAGGCTCGGGGGGCAGGCGGGCGGGCTTCGCCCTTCGACTGCCCCCACTCGCATAGGCTTGGGTCGTT
CCAGGCGCGTCAAGGCCAAGCCGCTGCGCGGTCGCTGCGCGAGCCTTGACCCGCCTTCCACTTGGTGTCC
AACCGGCAAGCGAAGCGCGCAGGCCGCAGGCCGGAGGCTTTTCCCCAGAGAAAATTAAAAAAATTGATGG
GGCAAGGCCGCAGGCCGCGCAGTTGGAGCCGGTGGGTATGTGGTCGAAGGCTGGGTAGCCGGTGGGCAAT
CCCTGTGGTCAAGCTCGTGGGCAGGCGCAGCCTGTCCATCAGCTTGTCCAGCAGGGTTGTCCACGGGCCG
AGCGAAGCGAGCCAGCCGGTGGCCGCTCGCGGCCATCGTCCACATATCCACGGGCTGGCAAGGGAGCGCA
GCGACCGCGCAGGGCGAAGCCCGGAGAGCAAGCCCGTAGGGGGGGCGCGCCCAGCTGTCTAGGGCGGCGG
ATTTGTCCTACTCAGGAGAGCGTTCACCGACAAACAACAGATAAAACGAAAGGCCCAGTCTTTCGACTGA
GCCTTTCGTTTTATTTGATGCCTTTAATTAAAGCGGATAACAATTTCACACAGGAGGCCGCCTAGGCCGC
GGCCGCGCGAATTCGAGCTCGGTACCCGGGGATTCAGAGACCTGCCCATTGACAAGGCTCTCGCGGCCAG
GTATAATTGCACGAGGGCCCAAGTTCACTTAAAAAGGAGATCAACAATGAAAGCAATTTTCGTACTGAAA
CATCTTAATCATGCTAAGGAGGTTTTCTAATGCGTAAAGGTGAAGAACTGTTCACCGGTGTTGTTCCGAT
CCTGGTTGAACTGGATGGTGATGTTAACGGCCACAAATTCTCTGTTCGTGGTGAAGGTGAAGGTGATGCA
ACCAACGGTAAACTGACCCTGAAATTCATCTGCACTACCGGTAAACTGCCGGTTCCATGGCCGACTCTGG
TGACTACCCTGACCTATGGTGTTCAGTGTTTTTCTCGTTACCCGGATCACATGAAGCAGCATGATTTCTT
CAAATCTGCAATGCCGGAAGGTTATGTACAGGAGCGCACCATTTCTTTCAAAGACGATGGCACCTACAAA
ACCCGTGCAGAGGTTAAATTTGAAGGTGATACTCTGGTGAACCGTATTGAACTGAAAGGCATTGATTTCA
AAGAGGACGGCAACATCCTGGGCCACAAACTGGAATATAACTTCAACTCCCATAACGTTTACATCACCGC
AGACAAACAGAAGAACGGTATCAAAGCTAACTTCAAAATTCGCCATAACGTTGAAGACGGTAGCGTACAG
CTGGCGGACCACTACCAGCAGAACACTCCGATCGGTGATGGTCCGGTTCTGCTGCCGGATAACCACTACC
TGTCCACCCAGTCTAAACTGTCCAAAGACCCGAACGAAAAGCGCGACCACATGGTGCTGCTGGAGTTCGT
TACTGCCGCAGGTATCACGCACGGCATGGATGAACTCTACAAATAAATGACTAGTGGTCTCGTCGCCCGG
CAAAACCGGGCGTGGATTGAAACGCTTGCGGCCGCGTCGTGACTGGGAAAACCCTGGCGACTAGTCTTGG
ACTCCTGTTGATAGATCCAGTAATGACCTCAGAACTCCATCTGGATTTGTTCAGAACGCTCGGTTGCCGC
CGGGCGTTTTTTATTGGTGAGAATCCAGGGGTCCCCAATAATTACGATTTAAATTTGTGTCTCAAAATCT
CTGATGTTACATTGCACAAGATAAAAATATATCATCATGAACAATAAAACTGTCTGCTTACATAAACAGT
AATACAAGGGGTGTTATGAGCCATATTCAGCGTGAAACGAGCTGTAGCCGTCCGCGTCTGAACAGCAACA
TGGATGCGGATCTGTATGGCTATAAATGGGCGCGTGATAACGTGGGTCAGAGCGGCGCGACCATTTATCG
TCTGTATGGCAAACCGGATGCGCCGGAACTGTTTCTGAAACATGGCAAAGGCAGCGTGGCGAACGATGTG
ACCGATGAAATGGTGCGTCTGAACTGGCTGACCGAATTTATGCCGCTGCCGACCATTAAACATTTTATTC
GCACCCCGGATGATGCGTGGCTGCTGACCACCGCGATTCCGGGCAAAACCGCGTTTCAGGTGCTGGAAGA
ATATCCGGATAGCGGCGAAAACATTGTGGATGCGCTGGCCGTGTTTCTGCGTCGTCTGCATAGCATTCCG
GTGTGCAACTGCCCGTTTAACAGCGATCGTGTGTTTCGTCTGGCCCAGGCGCAGAGCCGTATGAACAACG
GCCTGGTGGATGCGAGCGATTTTGATGATGAACGTAACGGCTGGCCGGTGGAACAGGTGTGGAAAGAAAT
GCATAAACTGCTGCCGTTTAGCCCGGATAGCGTGGTGACCCACGGCGATTTTAGCCTGGATAACCTGATT
TTCGATGAAGGCAAACTGATTGGCTGCATTGATGTGGGCCGTGTGGGCATTGCGGATCGTTATCAGGATC
TGGCCATTCTGTGGAACTGCCTGGGCGAATTTAGCCCGAGCCTGCAAAAACGTCTGTTTCAGAAATATGG
CATTGATAATCCGGATATGAACAAACTGCAATTTCATCTGATGCTGGATGAATTTTTCTAATAATTAATT
GGACCGCGGTCCGCGCGTTGTCCTTTTCCGCTGCATAACCCTGCTTCGGGGTCATTATAGCGATTTTTTC
GGTATATCCATCCTTTTTCGCACGATATACAGGATTTTGCCAAAGGGTTCGTGTAGACTTTCCTTGGTGT
ATCCAACGGCGTCAGCCGGGCAGGATAGGTGAAGTAGGCCCACCCGCGAGCGGGTGTTCCTTCTTCACTG
TCCCTTATTCGCACCTGGCGGTGCTCAACGGGAATCCTGCTCTGCGAGGCTGGCCGTAGGCCGGCCCTAC
CGGCGCGGCAGCGTTACCCGTGTCGGCGGCTCCAACGGCTCGCCATCGTCCAGAAAACACGGCTCATCGG
GCATCGGCAGGCGCTGCTGCCCGCGCCGTTCCCATTCCTCCGTTTCGGTCAAGGCTGGCAGGTCTGGTTC
CATGC
